Addgene plasmid #180779: MAC-N SARS-CoV-2 Omicron spike protein
Purpose: Sars-CoV-2 variant protein
Depositing lab: Markku Varjosalo. Depositing organization: University of Helsinki, Institute of Biotechnology. Publication: SARS-CoV-2-host proteome interactions for antiviral drug discovery. Liu X, Huuskonen S, Laitinen T, Redchuk T, Bogacheva M, Salokas K, Pohner I, Ohman T, Tonduru AK, Hassinen A, Gawriyski L, Keskitalo S, Vartiainen MK, Pietiainen V, Poso A, Varjosalo M. Mol Syst Biol. 2021 Nov;17(11):e10396. doi: 10.15252/msb.202110396. PubMed 34709727.
Backbone
  Vector backbone: MAC-tag-C (#108077)
  Vector type: Mammalian Expression
Growth in bacteria
  Bacterial resistance: Ampicillin, 100 μg/mL
  Growth temperature: 37°C
  Growth strain: DH5alpha
  Copy number: High Copy
Gene/Insert
  Gene/Insert name: MAC-N SARS-CoV-2 Omicron spike protein
  Mutation: S371L, H69-V70-, S373P, S375F, G339D, N211-, N440K, S477N, G446S, G142-V143-, Y145D, K417N, T95I, Y144-, A67V, T478K, E484A, Q493R, G496S, Q498R, N501Y, Y505H, T547K, D614G, H655Y, N679K, P681H, N764K, D796Y, N856K, Q954H, N969K, L981F
  Tag / fusion protein: MAC-tag (N terminal on backbone)
Terms and licenses: Academic/Nonprofit Terms; Industry Terms
How to cite: MAC-N SARS-CoV-2 Omicron spike protein was a gift from Markku Varjosalo (Addgene plasmid # 180779 ; http://n2t.net/addgene:180779 ; RRID:Addgene_180779)
