[The description below was written by a language model from this plasmid's Addgene catalogue record and pLannotate feature annotations shown in this document.]
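Description:
MAC-N SARS-CoV-2 Omicron spike protein is a mammalian expression plasmid of about 10.1 kb that encodes the spike glycoprotein of the SARS-CoV-2 Omicron variant fused to an N-terminal MAC-tag. It is propagated in E. coli through a high-copy ColE1/pUC-type origin with ampicillin selection (AmpR). The catalogue lists the backbone as MAC-tag-C. However, the plasmid name, the tag field and the feature table all place the tag upstream of the insert, which is the N-terminal configuration.

Expression is driven by the CMV enhancer and promoter. These are followed by short matches to tet-operator-containing promoters, which suggests a tetracycline-regulatable CMV/TetO arrangement, although the record does not say so explicitly. The reading frame begins with a birA-derived biotin ligase, followed by an HA epitope and two Strep-Tag II motifs. Together these make up the MAC-tag, which allows both Strep-based affinity purification and proximity-dependent biotinylation of neighbouring proteins. The spike coding sequence sits between attB1 and attB2 sites, indicating Gateway cloning, and ends at a bGH polyadenylation signal. The record lists the Omicron substitutions and deletions, including the 69–70 and 142–144 deletions, numerous receptor-binding-domain changes such as K417N, E484A and N501Y, and D614G and P681H.

Downstream, an FRT site directly precedes a hygromycin resistance gene with an SV40 poly(A) signal. This layout fits FLP-mediated integration into a host-cell FRT locus, with hygromycin selection of stable lines. The associated publication concerns SARS-CoV-2–host proteome interactions, so the construct appears intended for mapping host interaction partners of the variant spike protein.
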