Features (pLannotate 1.2.2; 27 found; start..end, strand, type, name):
    184..772     -  rep_origin     ori: high-copy-number ColE1/pMB1/pBR322/pUC origin of replication
    943..1803    -  CDS            AmpR: β-lactamase; bla; confers resistance to ampicillin, carbenicillin, and related antibiotics
   1804..1908    -  promoter       AmpR promoter: bla
   1967..2019    -  misc_feature   bom (fragment): basis of mobility region from pBR322
   2174..2553    +  enhancer       CMV enhancer: human cytomegalovirus immediate early enhancer
   2554..2757    +  promoter       CMV promoter: human cytomegalovirus (CMV) immediate early promoter
   2759..2778    +  promoter       PLtetO-1 promoter (fragment): modified phage lambda PL promoter with tet operator sites (Lutz and Bujard, 1997)
   2780..2799    +  promoter       PLtetO-1 promoter (fragment): modified phage lambda PL promoter with tet operator sites (Lutz and Bujard, 1997)
   2807..2840    +  promoter       TRE3GV promoter (fragment): 3rd-generation Tet-responsive promoter that can be activated by binding of Tet-On® 3G, optimized for retroviral and lentiviral vectors
   3000..3962    +  CDS            birA: BIRA_ECOLI - Also known as bioR, dhbB. Experimental evidence at protein level: Swiss-Prot protein existence level 1. Acts both as a biotin--[acetyl-CoA-carboxylase] ligase and a biotin-operon repressor. In the presence of ATP, BirA activates biotin to form the BirA-biotinyl-5'-adenylate (BirA-bio-5'-AMP or holoBirA) complex. HoloBirA can either transfer the biotinyl moiety to the biotin carboxyl carrier protein (BCCP) subunit of acetyl-CoA carboxylase, or bind to the biotin operator site and inhibit transcription of the operon. From Escherichia coli (strain K12).
   3963..3988    +  CDS            3xHA (fragment): three tandem HA epitope tags
   4020..4039    +  CDS            Strep-Tag II (fragment): peptide that binds Strep-Tactin®, an engineered form of streptavidin
   4080..4102    +  CDS            Strep-Tag II (fragment): peptide that binds Strep-Tactin®, an engineered form of streptavidin
   4116..4140    +  protein_bind   attB1: mutant version of attB; recombination site for the Gateway® BP reaction BP Clonase™
   4146..7955    +  CDS            S (sequence partly withheld): SPIKE_SARS2 - Experimental evidence at protein level: Swiss-Prot protein existence level 1. [Spike glycoprotein]: May down-regulate host tetherin (BST2) by lysosomal degradation, thereby counteracting its antiviral activity. From Severe acute respiratory syndrome coronavirus 2 (2019-nCoV) (SARS-CoV-2).
   7960..7984    -  protein_bind   attB2: mutant version of attB; recombination site for the Gateway® BP reaction BP Clonase™
   8028..8252    +  polyA_signal   bGH poly(A) signal: bovine growth hormone polyadenylation signal
   8256..8277    +  promoter       SV40 promoter (fragment): SV40 enhancer and early promoter
   8298..8531    +  rep_origin     f1 ori (fragment) (sequence partly withheld): f1 bacteriophage origin of replication; arrow indicates direction of (+) strand synthesis
   8536..8583    +  protein_bind   FRT: FLP-mediated recombination occurs in the 8-bp core sequence TCTAGAAA (Turan and Bode, 2011). FLP recombinase from the Saccharomyces cerevisiae 2μ plasmid
   8591..9613    +  CDS            HygR: aminoglycoside phosphotransferase from E. coli; aph(4)-Ia; confers resistance to hygromycin
   9623..9748    +  CDS            ble (fragment): BLE_KLEPN - Experimental evidence at protein level: Swiss-Prot protein existence level 1. Binding protein with a strong affinity to the bleomycin family of antibiotics. Binds to CL990; an antimitotic-antibiotic compound. From Klebsiella pneumoniae.
   9743..9864    +  polyA_signal   SV40 poly(A) signal: SV40 polyadenylation signal
   9937..9953    -  protein_bind   lac operator: The lac repressor binds to the lac operator to inhibit transcription in E. coli. This inhibition can be relieved by adding lactose or isopropyl-β-D-thiogalactopyranoside (IPTG). lac repressor encoded by lacI
   9961..9991    -  promoter       lac promoter: promoter for the E. coli lac operon
  10006..10027   -  protein_bind   CAP binding site: CAP binding activates transcription in the presence of cAMP. E. coli catabolite activator protein
  10040..1       -  CDS            lacI (fragment) (across the origin): lac repressor; lacI; The lac repressor binds to the lac operator to inhibit transcription in E. coli. This inhibition can be relieved by adding lactose or isopropyl-β-D-thiogalactopyranoside (IPTG).
>Addgene plasmid #180779 | MAC-N SARS-CoV-2 Omicron spike protein | addgene full sequence | sequence record 408761 | Addgene NGS Result
CTCTTCCGCTTCCTCGCTCACTGACTCGCTGCGCTCGGTCGTTCGGCTGCGGCGAGCGGTATCAGCTCAC
TCAAAGGCGGTAATACGGTTATCCACAGAATCAGGGGATAACGCAGGAAAGAACATGTGAGCAAAAGGCC
AGCAAAAGGCCAGGAACCGTAAAAAGGCCGCGTTGCTGGCGTTTTTCCATAGGCTCCGCCCCCCTGACGA
GCATCACAAAAATCGACGCTCAAGTCAGAGGTGGCGAAACCCGACAGGACTATAAAGATACCAGGCGTTT
CCCCCTGGAAGCTCCCTCGTGCGCTCTCCTGTTCCGACCCTGCCGCTTACCGGATACCTGTCCGCCTTTC
TCCCTTCGGGAAGCGTGGCGCTTTCTCATAGCTCACGCTGTAGGTATCTCAGTTCGGTGTAGGTCGTTCG
CTCCAAGCTGGGCTGTGTGCACGAACCCCCCGTTCAGCCCGACCGCTGCGCCTTATCCGGTAACTATCGT
CTTGAGTCCAACCCGGTAAGACACGACTTATCGCCACTGGCAGCAGCCACTGGTAACAGGATTAGCAGAG
CGAGGTATGTAGGCGGTGCTACAGAGTTCTTGAAGTGGTGGCCTAACTACGGCTACACTAGAAGAACAGT
ATTTGGTATCTGCGCTCTGCTGAAGCCAGTTACCTTCGGAAAAAGAGTTGGTAGCTCTTGATCCGGCAAA
CAAACCACCGCTGGTAGCGGTGGTTTTTTTGTTTGCAAGCAGCAGATTACGCGCAGAAAAAAAGGATCTC
AAGAAGATCCTTTGATCTTTTCTACGGGGTCTGACGCTCAGTGGAACGAAAACTCACGTTAAGGGATTTT
GGTCATGAGATTATCAAAAAGGATCTTCACCTAGATCCTTTTAAATTAAAAATGAAGTTTTAAATCAATC
TAAAGTATATATGAGTAAACTTGGTCTGACAGTTACCAATGCTTAATCAGTGAGGCACCTATCTCAGCGA
TCTGTCTATTTCGTTCATCCATAGTTGCCTGACTCCCCGTCGTGTAGATAACTACGATACGGGAGGGCTT
ACCATCTGGCCCCAGTGCTGCAATGATACCGCGAGACCCACGCTCACCGGCTCCAGATTTATCAGCAATA
AACCAGCCAGCCGGAAGGGCCGAGCGCAGAAGTGGTCCTGCAACTTTATCCGCCTCCATCCAGTCTATTA
ATTGTTGCCGGGAAGCTAGAGTAAGTAGTTCGCCAGTTAATAGTTTGCGCAACGTTGTTGCCATTGCTAC
AGGCATCGTGGTGTCACGCTCGTCGTTTGGTATGGCTTCATTCAGCTCCGGTTCCCAACGATCAAGGCGA
GTTACATGATCCCCCATGTTGTGCAAAAAAGCGGTTAGCTCCTTCGGTCCTCCGATCGTTGTCAGAAGTA
AGTTGGCCGCAGTGTTATCACTCATGGTTATGGCAGCACTGCATAATTCTCTTACTGTCATGCCATCCGT
AAGATGCTTTTCTGTGACTGGTGAGTACTCAACCAAGTCATTCTGAGAATAGTGTATGCGGCGACCGAGT
TGCTCTTGCCCGGCGTCAATACGGGATAATACCGCGCCACATAGCAGAACTTTAAAAGTGCTCATCATTG
GAAAACGTTCTTCGGGGCGAAAACTCTCAAGGATCTTACCGCTGTTGAGATCCAGTTCGATGTAACCCAC
TCGTGCACCCAACTGATCTTCAGCATCTTTTACTTTCACCAGCGTTTCTGGGTGAGCAAAAACAGGAAGG
CAAAATGCCGCAAAAAAGGGAATAAGGGCGACACGGAAATGTTGAATACTCATACTCTTCCTTTTTCAAT
ATTATTGAAGCATTTATCAGGGTTATTGTCTCATGAGCGGATACATATTTGAATGTATTTAGAAAAATAA
ACAAATAGGGGTTCCGCGCACATTTCCCCGAAAAGTGCCACCTGACGTCGACGGATCGGGAGATCTCCCG
ATCCCCTATGGTGCACTCTCAGTACAATCTGCTCTGATGCCGCATAGTTAAGCCAGTATCTGCTCCCTGC
TTGTGTGTTGGAGGTCGCTGAGTAGTGCGCGAGCAAAATTTAAGCTACAACAAGGCAAGGCTTGACCGAC
AATTGCATGAAGAATCTGCTTAGGGTTAGGCGTTTTGCGCTGCTTCGCGATGTACGGGCCAGATATACGC
GTTGACATTGATTATTGACTAGTTATTAATAGTAATCAATTACGGGGTCATTAGTTCATAGCCCATATAT
GGAGTTCCGCGTTACATAACTTACGGTAAATGGCCCGCCTGGCTGACCGCCCAACGACCCCCGCCCATTG
ACGTCAATAATGACGTATGTTCCCATAGTAACGCCAATAGGGACTTTCCATTGACGTCAATGGGTGGAGT
ATTTACGGTAAACTGCCCACTTGGCAGTACATCAAGTGTATCATATGCCAAGTACGCCCCCTATTGACGT
CAATGACGGTAAATGGCCCGCCTGGCATTATGCCCAGTACATGACCTTATGGGACTTTCCTACTTGGCAG
TACATCTACGTATTAGTCATCGCTATTACCATGGTGATGCGGTTTTGGCAGTACATCAATGGGCGTGGAT
AGCGGTTTGACTCACGGGGATTTCCAAGTCTCCACCCCATTGACGTCAATGGGAGTTTGTTTTGGCACCA
AAATCAACGGGACTTTCCAAAATGTCGTAACAACTCCGCCCCATTGACGCAAATGGGCGGTAGGCGTGTA
CGGTGGGAGGTCTATATAAGCAGAGCTCTCCCTATCAGTGATAGAGATCTCCCTATCAGTGATAGAGATC
GTCGACGAGCTCGTTTAGTGAACCGTCAGATCGCCTGGAGACGCCATCCACGCTGTTTTGACCTCCATAG
AAGACACCGGGACCGATCCAGCCTCCGGACTCTAGCGTTTAAACTTAAGCTTGGTACCGAGCTCGGATCC
ACTAGTCCAGTGTGGTGGAATTCTGCAGATATCCAGCACAGTGGCGGCCGCTCGAGACCATGAAGGACAA
CACCGTGCCCCTGAAGCTGATCGCCCTGCTGGCCAACGGCGAGTTCCACTCTGGCGAGCAGCTGGGCGAG
ACACTGGGCATGAGCAGAGCCGCCATCAACAAGCACATCCAGACCCTGCGGGACTGGGGCGTGGACGTGT
TCACAGTGCCCGGCAAGGGCTACAGCCTGCCCGAGCCCATCCAGCTGCTGAACGCCAAGCAGATCCTGGG
CCAGCTGGATGGCGGATCTGTGGCCGTGCTGCCCGTGATCGACAGCACCAACCAGTATCTGCTCGACCGG
ATCGGCGAGCTGAAGTCCGGCGACGCCTGTATCGCCGAGTACCAGCAGGCCGGCAGAGGCGGCAGGGGCA
GAAAGTGGTTCAGCCCCTTCGGCGCCAACCTGTACCTGAGCATGTTCTGGAGACTGGAACAGGGCCCAGC
CGCCGCTATTGGCCTGAGCCTGGTCATCGGCATCGTGATGGCCGAGGTGCTGCGGAAGCTGGGCGCCGAC
AAAGTGCGCGTGAAGTGGCCCAACGACCTGTATCTGCAGGACCGGAAGCTGGCCGGCATCCTGGTGGAAC
TGACCGGCAAAACAGGCGACGCCGCCCAGATCGTGATCGGCGCTGGCATCAACATGGCCATGCGGCGGGT
GGAAGAGAGCGTGGTCAACCAGGGCTGGATCACCCTGCAGGAAGCCGGCATCAACCTGGACCGGAACACC
CTGGCCGCCATGCTGATCAGAGAGCTGAGAGCCGCCCTGGAACTGTTCGAGCAGGAAGGCCTGGCCCCCT
ACCTGAGCAGATGGGAGAAGCTGGACAACTTCATCAACCGGCCCGTGAAACTGATCATCGGCGACAAAGA
GATCTTCGGCATCAGCCGGGGCATCGACAAGCAGGGGGCCCTGCTCCTGGAACAGGACGGCATCATCAAG
CCCTGGATGGGCGGCGAGATCAGCCTGCGGAGCGCCGAGAAGTACCCATACGATGTTCCTGACTATGCCG
GTACCGAGCTCGGATCCACCATGGCTAGCTGGAGCCACCCGCAGTTCGAGAAAGGTGGAGGTTCCGGAGG
TGGATCGGGAGGTGGATCGTGGAGCCACCCGCAGTTCGAAAAAGCGGCCGATATCACAAGTTTGTACAAA
AAAGCAGGCTCCACCATGTTCGTGTTTCTGGTCCTGCTGCCTCTGGTCTCATCACAGTGCGTCAATCTGA
CAACTCGGACTCAGCTGCCCCCTGCCTATACTAACAGCTTTACACGGGGCGTCTACTATCCCGACAAGGT
GTTCAGAAGTAGCGTCCTGCATAGCACTCAGGACCTGTTCCTGCCCTTCTTCTCCAACGTGACTTGTTTC
CATGTCATCTCCGGGACCAATGGGACCAAACGGTTTGACAACCCAGTCCTGCCATTCAATGATGGGGTCT
ATTTTGCTAGCATCGAAAAGAGTAATATCATTAGAGGGTGGATCTTTGGAACCACACTGGATAGCAAAAC
CCAGTCCCTGCTGATCGTCAACAACGCAACTAACGTGGTCATTAAGGTCTGTGAGTTCCAGTTCTGCAAT
GATCCTTTCCTGGACCACAAAAACAATAAGAGTTGGATGGAATCTGAGTTCAGAGTCTATTCAAGTGCTA
ATAACTGCACCTTCGAATACGTGTCACAGCCATTCCTGATGGATCTGGAAGGAAAGCAGGGCAACTTCAA
GAATCTGCGGGAGTTTGTCTTCAAGAACATCGATGGATATTTCAAGATCTATAGCAAGCATACCCCTATC
ATTGTGCGGGAGCCAGAAGATCTGCCCCAGGGCTTTAGCGCCCTGGAACCTCTGGTCGATCTGCCTATCG
GGATTAACATCACTCGGTTTCAGACTCTGCTGGCCCTGCATCGGAGTTACCTGACACCAGGAGATAGCAG
TTCTGGCTGGACCGCCGGCGCCGCTGCATATTATGTGGGCTATCTGCAGCCACGCACATTCCTGCTGAAA
TACAACGAAAATGGGACTATTACAGACGCTGTCGACTGCGCACTGGACCCTCTGTCAGAAACAAAATGTA
CTCTGAAATCTTTCACAGTGGAAAAAGGCATCTATCAGACATCTAACTTCCGCGTGCAGCCAACTGAATC
TATCGTGAGATTTCCTAATATTACT
[585 nt withheld, positions 5136-5720]
AAATCCACTAACCTGGTCAAGAACAAATGCGTGAATTTCAATTTCAATGGGCTGAAGGGCACTGGGGTGC
TGACAGAGTCAAATAAGAAGTTTCTGCCTTTCCAGCAGTTCGGACGCGACATCGCTGACACTACAGATGC
AGTCCGGGACCCTCAGACCCTGGAGATTCTGGATATCACTCCATGTTCCTTCGGAGGCGTCTCTGTGATC
ACACCCGGAACTAATACCAGTAACCAGGTCGCAGTGCTGTACCAGGGCGTGAACTGCACCGAGGTGCCTG
TGGCCATTCACGCAGATCAGCTGACCCCCACATGGCGCGTCTACAGTACTGGCTCCAATGTCTTTCAGAC
TCGGGCAGGCTGTCTGATTGGAGCTGAGTACGTGAACAACTCTTACGAGTGTGACATCCCAATCGGAGCT
GGCATCTGTGCCAGTTACCAGACCCAGACCAAGAGTCATCGGCGGGCCCGAAGTGTGGCTTCTCAGAGCA
TCATCGCCTATACTATGTCTCTGGGCGCTGAGAATAGTGTGGCTTACTCAAATAATAGTATCGCTATTCC
CACAAACTTCACTATCTCTGTGACCACAGAAATTCTGCCAGTGTCAATGACCAAGACAAGTGTGGACTGC
ACCATGTATATTTGCGGCGATAGCACTGAGTGCTCAAACCTGCTGCTGCAGTATGGGTCATTCTGCACCC
AGCTGAAACGCGCACTGACAGGCATTGCTGTCGAGCAGGACAAGAATACCCAGGAAGTCTTTGCACAGGT
GAAACAGATCTATAAAACACCACCTATCAAGTACTTCGGGGGCTTTAACTTCTCTCAGATTCTGCCTGAC
CCAAGCAAACCATCCAAGAGGAGCTTCATCGAGGATCTGCTGTTCAACAAAGTCACTCTGGCTGATGCTG
GATTCATTAAGCAGTACGGAGATTGTCTGGGCGACATTGCAGCAAGAGATCTGATCTGTGCTCAGAAGTT
CAAGGGCCTGACAGTCCTGCCACCACTGCTGACAGATGAAATGATCGCACAGTATACTTCCGCCCTGCTG
GCTGGCACCATCACTAGCGGGTGGACATTCGGAGCCGGAGCTGCCCTGCAGATCCCCTTCGCCATGCAGA
TGGCATACAGGTTCAACGGAATCGGGGTCACTCAGAATGTCCTGTATGAAAATCAGAAGCTGATTGCTAA
CCAGTTTAATTCCGCCATCGGCAAGATTCAGGATTCTCTGAGTTCTACCGCCTCTGCTCTGGGAAAGCTG
CAGGATGTGGTCAATCATAATGCACAGGCACTGAACACCCTGGTGAAACAGCTGTCCTCTAAGTTCGGCG
CTATTTCTTCAGTCCTGAACGATATTTTCTCTCGGCTGGATAAGGTGGAGGCTGAGGTCCAGATTGATAG
ACTGATCACTGGACGGCTGCAGTCACTGCAGACCTACGTCACTCAGCAGCTGATTCGGGCCGCTGAAATC
AGAGCATCTGCAAACCTGGCTGCCACAAAAATGAGTGAGTGCGTGCTGGGGCAGAGCAAGAGAGTCGACT
TCTGCGGGAAAGGATACCATCTGATGAGTTTCCCACAGTCTGCTCCACATGGAGTGGTCTTTCTGCATGT
CACATACGTCCCCGCTCAGGAGAAGAATTTCACAACTGCACCCGCTATTTGCCACGATGGGAAGGCACAC
TTTCCCCGCGAAGGAGTCTTCGTGTCCAATGGAACTCACTGGTTCGTGACTCAGCGAAACTTCTACGAAC
CACAGATTATCACAACTGATAATACATTCGTGTCAGGCAATTGCGACGTGGTCATTGGCATCGTCAACAA
TACAGTGTACGATCCTCTGCAGCCAGAGCTGGATAGTTTCAAAGAGGAACTGGATAAATACTTTAAGAAC
CACACCTCACCTGATGTGGACCTGGGGGACATCTCTGGGATCAATGCCTCTGTCGTGAATATTCAGAAGG
AAATCGACCGGCTGAATGAGGTCGCTAAAAACCTGAATGAGTCTCTGATTGACCTGCAGGAGCTGGGCAA
GTACGAACAGTATATCAAGTGGCCATGGTACATCTGGCTGGGGTTCATCGCAGGACTGATTGCTATCGTG
ATGGTGACAATCATGCTGTGCTGCATGACTAGTTGTTGCTCCTGTCTGAAAGGCTGTTGTTCCTGCGGGT
CTTGTTGTAAATTCGACGAGGATGATTCTGAACCCGTGCTGAAGGGAGTCAAACTGCATTATACCTGAGA
CCCAGCTTTCTTGTACAAAGTGGTGACGTAAGCTAGGGGCCCGTTTAAACCCGCTGATCAGCCTCGACTG
TGCCTTCTAGTTGCCAGCCATCTGTTGTTTGCCCCTCCCCCGTGCCTTCCTTGACCCTGGAAGGTGCCAC
TCCCACTGTCCTTTCCTAATAAAATGAGGAAATTGCATCGCATTGTCTGAGTAGGTGTCATTCTATTCTG
GGGGGTGGGGTGGGGCAGGACAGCAAGGGGGAGGATTGGGAAGACAATAGCAGGCATGCTGGGGATGCGG
TGGGCTCTATGGCTTCTGAGGCGGAAAGAACCAGCTGGGGCTCTAGGGGGTATCCCC
[124 nt withheld, positions 8298-8421]
C
[91 nt withheld, positions 8423-8513]
AGGGTGATGGTTCACGTACCTAGAAGTTCCTATTCCGAAGTTCCTATTCTCTAGAAAGTATAGGAACTTC
CTTGGCCAAAAAGCCTGAACTCACCGCGACGTCTGTCGAGAAGTTTCTGATCGAAAAGTTCGACAGCGTC
TCCGACCTGATGCAGCTCTCGGAGGGCGAAGAATCTCGTGCTTTCAGCTTCGATGTAGGAGGGCGTGGAT
ATGTCCTGCGGGTAAATAGCTGCGCCGATGGTTTCTACAAAGATCGTTATGTTTATCGGCACTTTGCATC
GGCCGCGCTCCCGATTCCGGAAGTGCTTGACATTGGGGAATTCAGCGAGAGCCTGACCTATTGCATCTCC
CGCCGTGCACAGGGTGTCACGTTGCAAGACCTGCCTGAAACCGAACTGCCCGCTGTTCTGCAGCCGGTCG
CGGAGGCCATGGATGCGATCGCTGCGGCCGATCTTAGCCAGACGAGCGGGTTCGGCCCATTCGGACCGCA
AGGAATCGGTCAATACACTACATGGCGTGATTTCATATGCGCGATTGCTGATCCCCATGTGTATCACTGG
CAAACTGTGATGGACGACACCGTCAGTGCGTCCGTCGCGCAGGCTCTCGATGAGCTGATGCTTTGGGCCG
AGGACTGCCCCGAAGTCCGGCACCTCGTGCACGCGGATTTCGGCTCCAACAATGTCCTGACGGACAATGG
CCGCATAACAGCGGTCATTGACTGGAGCGAGGCGATGTTCGGGGATTCCCAATACGAGGTCGCCAACATC
TTCTTCTGGAGGCCGTGGTTGGCTTGTATGGAGCAGCAGACGCGCTACTTCGAGCGGAGGCATCCGGAGC
TTGCAGGATCGCCGCGGCTCCGGGCGTATATGCTCCGCATTGGTCTTGACCAACTCTATCAGAGCTTGGT
TGACGGCAATTTCGATGATGCAGCTTGGGCGCAGGGTCGATGCGACGCAATCGTCCGATCCGGAGCCGGG
ACTGTCGGGCGTACACAAATCGCCCGCAGAAGCGCGGCCGTCTGGACCGATGGCTGTGTAGAAGTACTCG
CCGATAGTGGAAACCGACGCCCCAGCACTCGTCCGAGGGCAAAGGAATAGCACGTACTACGAGATTTCGA
TTCCACCGCCGCCTTCTATGAAAGGTTGGGCTTCGGAATCGTTTTCCGGGACGCCGGCTGGATGATCCTC
CAGCGCGGGGATCTCATGCTGGAGTTCTTCGCCCACCCCAACTTGTTTATTGCAGCTTATAATGGTTACA
AATAAAGCAATAGCATCACAAATTTCACAAATAAAGCATTTTTTTCACTGCATTCTAGTTGTGGTTTGTC
CAAACTCATCAATGTATCTTATCATGTCTGTATACCGTCGACCTCTAGCTAGAGCTTGGCGTAATCATGG
TCATAGCTGTTTCCTGTGTGAAATTGTTATCCGCTCACAATTCCACACAACATACGAGCCGGAAGCATAA
AGTGTAAAGCCTGGGGTGCCTAATGAGTGAGCTAACTCACATTAATTGCGTTGCGCTCACTGCCCGCTTT
CCAGTCGGGAAACCTGTCGTGCCAGCTGCATTAATGAATCGGCCAACGCGCGGGGAGAGGCGGTTTGCGT
ATTGGGCG
